>Addgene plasmid #55227 | mAzurite-Actin-7 | depositor partial sequence | sequence record 85632 | insert sequence
GACGTCAGATCCGCTAGCGCTACCGGTCGCCACCATGGTGAGCAAGGGCGAGGAGCTGTTCACCGGGGTG
GTGCCCATCCTGGTCGAGCTGGACGGCGACGTAAACGGCCACAAGTTCAGCGTGTCCGGCGAGGGCGAGG
GCGATGCCACCTACGGCAAGCTGACCCTGAAGTTCATCTGCACCACCGGCAAGCTGCCCGTGCCCTGGCC
CACCCTCGTGACCACCCTGAGCCACGGCGTGCAGTGCTTCAGCCGCTACCCCGACCACATGAAGCAGCAC
GACTTCTTCAAGTCCGCCATGCCCGAAGGCTACGTCCAGGAGCGCACCATCTTCTTCAAGGACGACGGCA
ACTACAAGACCCGCGCCGAGGTGAAGTTCGAGGGCGACACCCTGGTGAACCGCATCGAGCTGAAGGGCAT
CGACTTCAAGGAGGACGGCAACATCCTGGGGCACAAGCTGGAGTACAACTTCAACAGCCACAACATCTAT
ATCATGGCCGACAAGCAGAAGAACGGCATCAAGGTGAACTTCAAGATCCGCCACAACATCGAGGACGGCA
GCGTGCAGCTCGCCGACCACTACCAGCAGAACACCCCCATCGGCGACGGCCCCGTGCTGCTGCCCGACAA
CCACTACCTGAGCACCCAGTCCAAGCTGAGCAAAGACCCCAACGAGAAGCGCGATCACATGGTCCTGCTG
GAGTTCCGCACCGCCGCCGGGATCACTCACGGCATGGACGAGCTGTACAAGTCCGGACTCAGATCTCGAG
CTATGGATGATGATATCGCCGCGCTCGTCGTCGACAACGGCTCCGGCATGTGCAAGGCCGGCTTCGCGGG
CGACGATGCCCCCCGGGCCGTCTTCCCCTCCATCGTGGGGCGCCCCAGGCACCAGGGCGTGATGGTGGGC
ATGGGTCAGAAGGATTCCTATGTGGGCGACGAGGCCCAGAGCAAGAGAGGCATCCTCACCCTGAAGTACC
CCATCGAGCACGGCATCGTCACCAACTGGGACGACATGGAGAAAATCTGGCACCACACCTTCTACAATGA
GCTGCGTGTGGCTCCCGAGGAGCACCCCGTGCTGCTGACCGAGGCCCCCCTGAACCCCAAGGCCAACCGC
GAGAAGATGACCCAGATCATGTTTGAGACCTTCAACACCCCAGCCATGTACGTTGCTATCCAGGCTGTGC
TATCCCTGTACGCCTCTGGCCGTACCACTGGCATCGTGATGGACTCCGGTGACGGGGTCACCCACACTGT
GCCCATCTACGAGGGGTATGCCCTCCCCCATGCCATCCTGCGTCTGGACCTGGCTGGCCGGGACCTGACT
GACTACCTCATGAAGATCCTCACCGAGCGCGGCTACAGCTTCACCACCACGGCCGAGCGGGAAATCGTGC
GTGACATTAAGGAGAAGCTGTGCTACGTCGCCCTGGACTTCGAGCAAGAGATGGCCACGGCTGCTTCCAG
CTCCTCCCTGGAGAAGAGCTACGAGCTGCCTGACGGCCAGGTCATCACCATTGGCAATGAGCGGTTCCGC
TGCCCTGAGGCACTCTTCCAGCCTTCCTTCCTGGGCATGGAGTCCTGTGGCATCCACGAAACTACCTTCA
ACTCCATCATGAAGTGTGACGTGGACATCCGCAAAGACCTGTACGCCAACACAGTGCTGTCTGGCGGCAC
CACCATGTACCCTGGCATTGCCGACAGGATGCAGAAGGAGATCACTGCCCTGGCACCCAGCACAATGAAG
ATCAAGATCATTGCTCCTCCTGAGCGCAAGTACTCCGTGTGGATCGGCGGCTCCATCCTGGCCTCGCTGT
CCACCTTCCAGCAGATGTGGATCAGCAAGCAGGAGTATGACGAGTCCGGCCCCTCCATCGTCCACCGCAA
ATGCTTCTAGGGATCCACCGGATCTAGATAACTGATCATAATCAGCCATACCACAT
