>Addgene plasmid #55227 | mAzurite-Actin-7 | addgene partial sequence | sequence record 108881 | Mombaerts 819 5'-GAGAAGCGCGATCACATGGTCCT-3'
ATGGACGAGCTGTACAAGTCCGGACTCAGATCTCGAGCTATGGATGATGATATCGCCGCGCTCGTCGTCG
ACAACGGCTCCGGCATGTGCAAGGCCGGCTTCGCGGGCGACGATGCCCCCCGGGCCGTCTTCCCCTCCAT
CGTGGGGCGCCCCAGGCACCAGGGCGTGATGGTGGGCATGGGTCAGAAGGATTCCTATGTGGGCGACGAG
GCCCAGAGCAAGAGAGGCATCCTCACCCTGAAGTACCCCATCGAGCACGGCATCGTCACCAACTGGGACG
ACATGGAGAAAATCTGGCACCACACCTTCTACAATGAGCTGCGTGTGGCTCCCGAGGAGCACCCCGTGCT
GCTGACCGAGGCCCCCCTGAACCCCAAGGCCAACCGCGAGAAGATGACCCAGATCATGTTTGAGACCTTC
AACACCCCAGCCATGTACGTTGCTATCCAGGCTGTGCTATCCCTGTACGCCTCTGGCCGTACCACTGGCA
TCGTGATGGACTCCGGTGACGGGGTCACCCACACTGTGCCCATCTACGAGGGGTATGCCCTCCCCCATGC
CATCCTGCGTCTGGACCTGGCTGGCCGGGACCTGACTGACTACCTCATGAAGATCCTCACCGAGCGCGGC
TACAGCTTCACCACCACGGCCGAGCGGGAAATCGTGCGTGACATTAAGGAGAAGCTGTGCTACGTCGCCC
TGGACTTCGAGCAAGAGATGGCCACGGCTGCTTCCAGCTCCTCCCTGGAGAAGAGCTACGAGCTGCCTGA
CGGCCAGGTCATCACCATTGGCAATGAGCGGTTCCGCTGCCCTGAGGCACT
