[The description below was written by a language model from this plasmid's Addgene catalogue record.]
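Description:
mAzurite-Actin-7 is a mammalian expression plasmid that produces human beta-actin (ACTB) fused to the blue fluorescent protein mAzurite. The backbone, listed as about 4.75 kb without the insert, already carries the mAzurite coding sequence, and the actin cDNA is placed downstream of it so that the fluorescent protein sits at the N terminus of actin. Expression is driven by the CMV promoter, a strong constitutive promoter in most mammalian cell lines. The use of an SV40 polyA reverse sequencing primer indicates that an SV40 polyadenylation signal follows the fusion. The "7" in the name is not explained in the record, although it may refer to the linker between the two proteins. The cloning method is recorded as unknown. No feature table is provided, so the exact layout of origins and other backbone elements cannot be confirmed from the record.

In bacteria the plasmid is maintained at high copy number under kanamycin selection. In mammalian cells a neomycin resistance marker allows G418 selection of stable transfectants. A single resistance cassette may serve both purposes, as in many fluorescent-protein fusion vectors, though the record does not say so.

The stated purpose is localization of actin. Once expressed, the tagged actin is expected to incorporate into the cell's filaments, labelling the actin cytoskeleton for fluorescence microscopy. mAzurite is listed with excitation at 384 nm and emission at 450 nm, placing it in the blue channel. This makes the construct useful as a cytoskeletal marker in multicolour imaging alongside green, yellow or red fluorescent fusions.
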