Addgene plasmid #55227: mAzurite-Actin-7
Purpose: Localization: Actin, Excitation: 384, Emission: 450
Depositing lab: Michael Davidson. Depositing organization: Florida State University, Tallahassee.
Backbone
  Vector backbone: mAzurite
  Backbone size w/o insert (bp): 4750
  Vector type: Mammalian Expression
  Selectable markers: Neomycin (select with G418)
Growth in bacteria
  Bacterial resistance: Kanamycin, 50 μg/mL
  Growth temperature: 37°C
  Growth strain: DH5alpha
  Copy number: High Copy
Gene/Insert
  Gene/Insert name: Actin (alt name: NM_001101.3)
  Species: H. sapiens (human)
  Entrez Gene: ACTB (a.k.a. BKRNS, BNS, BRWS1, CSMH, DDS1, PS1TP5BP1, THC8)
  Promoter: CMV
  Tag / fusion protein: mAzurite (N terminal on backbone)
  Cloning method: Unknown
  Sequencing primers: 5′ CMV-F; 3′ SV40pA-R
Terms and licenses: Academic/Nonprofit Terms; Industry Terms
Depositor comments: . Excitation = 384; Emission = 450
How to cite: mAzurite-Actin-7 was a gift from Michael Davidson (Addgene plasmid # 55227 ; http://n2t.net/addgene:55227 ; RRID:Addgene_55227)
